Addgene plasmid #100788: DsRed-CPI-17-wt-NLS
Purpose: Mammalian expression of Fluorescent CPI-17 nuclear
Depositing lab: Joseph Gordon. Depositing organization: University of Manitoba.
Backbone
  Vector backbone: pcDNA3.1(+)
  Backbone size w/o insert (bp): 5400
  Vector type: Mammalian Expression
Growth in bacteria
  Bacterial resistance: Ampicillin, 100 μg/mL
  Growth temperature: 37°C
  Growth strain: DH5alpha
  Copy number: High Copy
Gene/Insert
  Gene/Insert name: CPI-17-NLS
  Species: H. sapiens (human)
  Insert size (bp): 486
  Entrez Gene: PPP1R14A (a.k.a. PPP1INL)
  Promoter: CMV
  Tag / fusion protein: DsRed (N terminal on insert)
  Cloning method: Restriction Enzyme; 5′ cloning site BamHI (not destroyed); 3′ cloning site XhoI (not destroyed)
  Sequencing primers: 5′ T7; 3′ Sp6
Terms and licenses: Academic/Nonprofit Terms; Industry Terms: Not Available to Industry
How to cite: DsRed-CPI-17-wt-NLS was a gift from Joseph Gordon (Addgene plasmid # 100788 ; http://n2t.net/addgene:100788 ; RRID:Addgene_100788)
