[The description below was written by a language model from this plasmid's Addgene catalogue record and pLannotate feature annotations shown in this document.]
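Description:
DsRed-CPI-17-wt-NLS is a mammalian expression plasmid built on the pcDNA3.1(+) backbone that produces a red-fluorescent, nuclear-targeted form of human CPI-17 (PPP1R14A). The full sequence record is about 6.5 kb. In bacteria it replicates from a high-copy ColE1/pUC-type origin and is selected with ampicillin through the β-lactamase gene. An f1 origin is also present. For selection in mammalian cells the backbone carries a neomycin/G418 resistance gene driven by the SV40 early promoter and terminated by the SV40 polyadenylation signal. Several short annotated fragments (HIV-1 LTR, ble, lacI, bom) are small partial matches rather than evident functional parts.

The expression cassette uses the CMV immediate-early enhancer and promoter to drive a fusion in which DsRed2 sits at the N terminus of the wild-type CPI-17 coding sequence, with transcripts ending at the bovine growth hormone polyadenylation signal. The CPI-17-NLS insert was cloned between BamHI and XhoI sites, both retained. The catalogue lists the insert as slightly longer than the annotated PPP1R14A coding region, which is consistent with a nuclear localization signal appended after CPI-17, although the feature table does not annotate the NLS separately. T7 and SP6 promoters flank the insert and serve as sequencing primer sites.

CPI-17 is an inhibitor of the protein phosphatase 1 catalytic subunit, and its potency rises sharply on phosphorylation, making it a switch for smooth muscle contraction. The stated purpose of the plasmid is expression of fluorescent, nuclear CPI-17, which allows the protein to be visualised and confined to the nucleus in transfected cells.
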