Features (pLannotate 1.2.2; 22 found; start..end, strand, type, name):
      4..383     +  enhancer       CMV enhancer: human cytomegalovirus immediate early enhancer
    384..587     +  promoter       CMV promoter: human cytomegalovirus (CMV) immediate early promoter
    583..616     +  LTR            5' LTR (truncated) (fragment): truncated 5' long terminal repeat (LTR) from HIV-1
    632..650     +  promoter       T7 promoter: promoter for bacteriophage T7 RNA polymerase
    670..1344    +  CDS            DsRed2: DsRed2 is a basic (constitutively fluorescent) red fluorescent protein published in 2006, derived from Discosoma sp..
   1351..1791    +  CDS            PPP1R14A: PP14A_HUMAN - Also known as CPI17, PPP1INL. Experimental evidence at protein level: Swiss-Prot protein existence level 1. Inhibitor of PPP1CA. Has over 1000-fold higher inhibitory activity when phosphorylated, creating a molecular switch for regulating the phosphorylation status of PPP1CA substrates and smooth muscle contraction. From Homo sapiens (Human).
   1864..1882    -  promoter       SP6 promoter: promoter for bacteriophage SP6 RNA polymerase
   1908..2132    +  polyA_signal   bGH poly(A) signal: bovine growth hormone polyadenylation signal
   2136..2157    +  promoter       SV40 promoter (fragment): SV40 enhancer and early promoter
   2178..2606    +  rep_origin     f1 ori (sequence partly withheld): f1 bacteriophage origin of replication; arrow indicates direction of (+) strand synthesis
   2620..2949    +  promoter       SV40 promoter: SV40 enhancer and early promoter
   3016..3810    +  CDS            NeoR/KanR: aminoglycoside phosphotransferase from Tn5; aph(3')-II (or nptII); confers resistance to neomycin, kanamycin, and G418 (Geneticin®)
   3831..3989    +  CDS            ble (fragment): BLE_KLEPN - Experimental evidence at protein level: Swiss-Prot protein existence level 1. Binding protein with a strong affinity to the bleomycin family of antibiotics. Binds to CL990; an antimitotic-antibiotic compound. From Klebsiella pneumoniae.
   3984..4105    +  polyA_signal   SV40 poly(A) signal: SV40 polyadenylation signal
   4178..4194    -  protein_bind   lac operator: The lac repressor binds to the lac operator to inhibit transcription in E. coli. This inhibition can be relieved by adding lactose or isopropyl-β-D-thiogalactopyranoside (IPTG). lac repressor encoded by lacI
   4202..4232    -  promoter       lac promoter: promoter for the E. coli lac operon
   4247..4268    -  protein_bind   CAP binding site: CAP binding activates transcription in the presence of cAMP. E. coli catabolite activator protein
   4281..4373    -  CDS            lacI (fragment): lac repressor; lacI; The lac repressor binds to the lac operator to inhibit transcription in E. coli. This inhibition can be relieved by adding lactose or isopropyl-β-D-thiogalactopyranoside (IPTG).
   4556..5144    -  rep_origin     ori: high-copy-number ColE1/pMB1/pBR322/pUC origin of replication
   5315..6175    -  CDS            AmpR: β-lactamase; bla; confers resistance to ampicillin, carbenicillin, and related antibiotics
   6176..6280    -  promoter       AmpR promoter: bla
   6339..6391    -  misc_feature   bom (fragment): basis of mobility region from pBR322
>Addgene plasmid #100788 | DsRed-CPI-17-wt-NLS | addgene full sequence | sequence record 193218 | Addgene NGS Result
GTTGACATTGATTATTGACTAGTTATTAATAGTAATCAATTACGGGGTCATTAGTTCATAGCCCATATAT
GGAGTTCCGCGTTACATAACTTACGGTAAATGGCCCGCCTGGCTGACCGCCCAACGACCCCCGCCCATTG
ACGTCAATAATGACGTATGTTCCCATAGTAACGCCAATAGGGACTTTCCATTGACGTCAATGGGTGGAGT
ATTTACGGTAAACTGCCCACTTGGCAGTACATCAAGTGTATCATATGCCAAGTACGCCCCCTATTGACGT
CAATGACGGTAAATGGCCCGCCTGGCATTATGCCCAGTACATGACCTTATGGGACTTTCCTACTTGGCAG
TACATCTACGTATTAGTCATCGCTATTACCATGGTGATGCGGTTTTGGCAGTACATCAATGGGCGTGGAT
AGCGGTTTGACTCACGGGGATTTCCAAGTCTCCACCCCATTGACGTCAATGGGAGTTTGTTTTGGCACCA
AAATCAACGGGACTTTCCAAAATGTCGTAACAACTCCGCCCCATTGACGCAAATGGGCGGTAGGCGTGTA
CGGTGGGAGGTCTATATAAGCAGAGCTCTCTGGCTAACTAGAGAACCCACTGCTTACTGGCTTATCGAAA
TTAATACGACTCACTATAGGGAGACCCAAGCTTGGTACCATGGCCTCCTCCGAGAACGTCATCACCGAGT
TCATGCGCTTCAAGGTGCGCATGGAGGGCACCGTGAACGGCCACGAGTTCGAGATCGAGGGCGAGGGCGA
GGGCCGCCCCTACGAGGGCCACAACACCGTGAAGCTGAAGGTGACCAAGGGCGGCCCCCTGCCCTTCGCC
TGGGACATCCTGTCCCCCCAGTTCCAGTACGGCTCCAAGGTGTACGTGAAGCACCCCGCCGACATCCCCG
ACTACAAGAAGCTGTCCTTCCCCGAGGGCTTCAAGTGGGAGCGCGTGATGAACTTCGAGGACGGCGGCGT
GGCGACCGTGACCCAGGACTCCTCCCTGCAGGACGGCTGCTTCATCTACAAGGTGAAGTTCATCGGCGTG
AACTTCCCCTCCGACGGCCCCGTGATGCAGAAGAAGACCATGGGCTGGGAGGCCTCCACCGAGCGCCTGT
ACCCCCGCGACGGCGTGCTGAAGGGCGAGACCCACAAGGCCCTGAAGCTGAAGGACGGCGGCCACTACCT
GGTGGAGTTCAAGTCCATCTACATGGCCAAGAAGCCCGTGCAGCTGCCCGGCTACTACTACGTGGACGCC
AAGCTGGACATCACCTCCCACAACGAGGACTACACCATCGTGGAGCAGTACGAGCGCACCGAGGGCCGCC
ACCACCTGTTCCTGGAATTCATGGCAGCTCAGCGGCTGGGCAAGCGCGTGCTGAGCAAGCTGCAGTCTCC
ATCGCGGGCCCGCGGGCCAGGGGGCAGTCCCGGGGGGCTGCAGAAGCGGCACGCGCGCGTCACCGTCAAG
TATGACCGGCGGGAGCTGCAGCGGCGGCTGGACGTGGAGAAGTGGATCGACGGGCGCCTGGAGGAGCTGT
ACCGCGGCATGGAGGCAGACATGCCCGATGAGATCAACATTGATGAATTGTTGGAGTTAGAGAGTGAAGA
GGAGAGAAGCCGGAAAATCCAGGGACTCCTGAAGTCATGTGGGAAACCTGTCGAGGACTTCATCCAGGAG
CTGCTGGCAAAGCTTCAAGGCCTCCACAGGCAGCCCGGCCTCCGCCAGCCAAGCCCCTCCCACGACGGCA
GCCTCAGCCCCCTCCAGGACCGGGCCCGGACTGCTCACCCCGGTGGAGGTCCACCTAAAAAGAAGCGGAA
AGTGGGTGGAGGTTGACTCGAGCATGCATCTAGAGGGCCCTATTCTATAGTGTCACCTAAATGCTAGAGC
TCGCTGATCAGCCTCGACTGTGCCTTCTAGTTGCCAGCCATCTGTTGTTTGCCCCTCCCCCGTGCCTTCC
TTGACCCTGGAAGGTGCCACTCCCACTGTCCTTTCCTAATAAAATGAGGAAATTGCATCGCATTGTCTGA
GTAGGTGTCATTCTATTCTGGGGGGTGGGGTGGGGCAGGACAGCAAGGGGGAGGATTGGGAAGACAATAG
CAGGCATGCTGGGGATGCGGTGGGCTCTATGGCTTCTGAGGCGGAAAGAACCAGCTGGGGCTCTAGGGGG
TATCCCC
[124 nt withheld, positions 2178-2301]
C
[91 nt withheld, positions 2303-2393]
A
[49 nt withheld, positions 2395-2443]
CCTTTGACGTTGGAGTCCACGTTCTTT
[37 nt withheld, positions 2471-2507]
ACCCTATCTCGGTCTATTCTTTTGATTTATAAGGGATTTTGCCGATTTCGGCCTATTGGTTAAAAAATGA
GCTGATTTAACAAAAATTTAACGCGAATTAATTCTGTGGAATGTGTGTCAGTTAGGGTGTGGAAAGTCCC
CAGGCTCCCCAGCAGGCAGAAGTATGCAAAGCATGCATCTCAATTAGTCAGCAACCAGGTGTGGAAAGTC
CCCAGGCTCCCCAGCAGGCAGAAGTATGCAAAGCATGCATCTCAATTAGTCAGCAACCATAGTCCCGCCC
CTAACTCCGCCCATCCCGCCCCTAACTCCGCCCAGTTCCGCCCATTCTCCGCCCCATGGCTGACTAATTT
TTTTTATTTATGCAGAGGCCGAGGCCGCCTCTGCCTCTGAGCTATTCCAGAAGTAGTGAGGAGGCTTTTT
TGGAGGCCTAGGCTTTTGCAAAAAGCTCCCGGGAGCTTGTATATCCATTTTCGGATCTGATCAAGAGACA
GGATGAGGATCGTTTCGCATGATTGAACAAGATGGATTGCACGCAGGTTCTCCGGCCGCTTGGGTGGAGA
GGCTATTCGGCTATGACTGGGCACAACAGACAATCGGCTGCTCTGATGCCGCCGTGTTCCGGCTGTCAGC
GCAGGGGCGCCCGGTTCTTTTTGTCAAGACCGACCTGTCCGGTGCCCTGAATGAACTGCAGGACGAGGCA
GCGCGGCTATCGTGGCTGGCCACGACGGGCGTTACTTGCGCAGCTGTGCTCGACGTTGTCACTGAAGCGG
GAAGGGACTGGCTGCTATTGGGCGAAGTGCCGGGGCAGGATCTCCTGTCATCTCACCTTGCTCCTGCCGA
GAAAGTATCCATCATGGCTGATGCAATGCGGCGGCTGCATACGCTTGATCCGGCTACCTGCCCATTCGAC
CACCAAGCGAAACATCGCATCGAGCGAGCACGTACTCGGATGGAAGCCGGTCTTGTCGATCAGGATGATC
TGGACGAAGAGCATCAGGGGCTCGCGCCAGCCGAACTGTTCGCCAGGCTCAAGGCGCGCATGCCCGACGG
CGAGGATCTCGTCGTGACCCATGGCGATGCCTGCTTGCCGAATATCATGGTGGAAAATGGCCGCTTTTCT
GGATTCATCGACTGTGGCCGGCTGGGTGTGGCGGACCGCTATCAGGACATAGCGTTGGCTACCCGTGATA
TTGCTGAAGAGCTTGGCGGCGAATGGGCTGACCGCTTCCTCGTGCTTTACGGTATCGCCGCTCCCGATTC
GCAGCGCATCGCCTTCTATCGCCTTCTTGACGAGTTCTTCTGAGCGGGACTCTGGGGTTCGAAATGACCG
ACCAAGCGACGCCCAACCTGCCATCACGAGATTTCGATTCCACCGCCGCCTTCTATGAAAGGTTGGGCTT
CGGAATCGTTTTCCGGGACGCCGGCTGGATGATCCTCCAGCGCGGGGATCTCATGCTGGAGTTCTTCGCC
CACCCCAACTTGTTTATTGCAGCTTATAATGGTTACAAATAAAGCAATAGCATCACAAATTTCACAAATA
AAGCATTTTTTTCACTGCATTCTAGTTGTGGTTTGTCCAAACTCATCAATGTATCTTATCATGTCTGTAT
ACCGTCGACCTCTAGCTAGAGCTTGGCGTAATCATGGTCATAGCTGTTTCCTGTGTGAAATTGTTATCCG
CTCACAATTCCACACAACATACGAGCCGGAAGCATAAAGTGTAAAGCCTGGGGTGCCTAATGAGTGAGCT
AACTCACATTAATTGCGTTGCGCTCACTGCCCGCTTTCCAGTCGGGAAACCTGTCGTGCCAGCTGCATTA
ATGAATCGGCCAACGCGCGGGGAGAGGCGGTTTGCGTATTGGGCGCTCTTCCGCTTCCTCGCTCACTGAC
TCGCTGCGCTCGGTCGTTCGGCTGCGGCGAGCGGTATCAGCTCACTCAAAGGCGGTAATACGGTTATCCA
CAGAATCAGGGGATAACGCAGGAAAGAACATGTGAGCAAAAGGCCAGCAAAAGGCCAGGAACCGTAAAAA
GGCCGCGTTGCTGGCGTTTTTCCATAGGCTCCGCCCCCCTGACGAGCATCACAAAAATCGACGCTCAAGT
CAGAGGTGGCGAAACCCGACAGGACTATAAAGATACCAGGCGTTTCCCCCTGGAAGCTCCCTCGTGCGCT
CTCCTGTTCCGACCCTGCCGCTTACCGGATACCTGTCCGCCTTTCTCCCTTCGGGAAGCGTGGCGCTTTC
TCATAGCTCACGCTGTAGGTATCTCAGTTCGGTGTAGGTCGTTCGCTCCAAGCTGGGCTGTGTGCACGAA
CCCCCCGTTCAGCCCGACCGCTGCGCCTTATCCGGTAACTATCGTCTTGAGTCCAACCCGGTAAGACACG
ACTTATCGCCACTGGCAGCAGCCACTGGTAACAGGATTAGCAGAGCGAGGTATGTAGGCGGTGCTACAGA
GTTCTTGAAGTGGTGGCCTAACTACGGCTACACTAGAAGAACAGTATTTGGTATCTGCGCTCTGCTGAAG
CCAGTTACCTTCGGAAAAAGAGTTGGTAGCTCTTGATCCGGCAAACAAACCACCGCTGGTAGCGGTGGTT
TTTTTGTTTGCAAGCAGCAGATTACGCGCAGAAAAAAAGGATCTCAAGAAGATCCTTTGATCTTTTCTAC
GGGGTCTGACGCTCAGTGGAACGAAAACTCACGTTAAGGGATTTTGGTCATGAGATTATCAAAAAGGATC
TTCACCTAGATCCTTTTAAATTAAAAATGAAGTTTTAAATCAATCTAAAGTATATATGAGTAAACTTGGT
CTGACAGTTACCAATGCTTAATCAGTGAGGCACCTATCTCAGCGATCTGTCTATTTCGTTCATCCATAGT
TGCCTGACTCCCCGTCGTGTAGATAACTACGATACGGGAGGGCTTACCATCTGGCCCCAGTGCTGCAATG
ATACCGCGAGACCCACGCTCACCGGCTCCAGATTTATCAGCAATAAACCAGCCAGCCGGAAGGGCCGAGC
GCAGAAGTGGTCCTGCAACTTTATCCGCCTCCATCCAGTCTATTAATTGTTGCCGGGAAGCTAGAGTAAG
TAGTTCGCCAGTTAATAGTTTGCGCAACGTTGTTGCCATTGCTACAGGCATCGTGGTGTCACGCTCGTCG
TTTGGTATGGCTTCATTCAGCTCCGGTTCCCAACGATCAAGGCGAGTTACATGATCCCCCATGTTGTGCA
AAAAAGCGGTTAGCTCCTTCGGTCCTCCGATCGTTGTCAGAAGTAAGTTGGCCGCAGTGTTATCACTCAT
GGTTATGGCAGCACTGCATAATTCTCTTACTGTCATGCCATCCGTAAGATGCTTTTCTGTGACTGGTGAG
TACTCAACCAAGTCATTCTGAGAATAGTGTATGCGGCGACCGAGTTGCTCTTGCCCGGCGTCAATACGGG
ATAATACCGCGCCACATAGCAGAACTTTAAAAGTGCTCATCATTGGAAAACGTTCTTCGGGGCGAAAACT
CTCAAGGATCTTACCGCTGTTGAGATCCAGTTCGATGTAACCCACTCGTGCACCCAACTGATCTTCAGCA
TCTTTTACTTTCACCAGCGTTTCTGGGTGAGCAAAAACAGGAAGGCAAAATGCCGCAAAAAAGGGAATAA
GGGCGACACGGAAATGTTGAATACTCATACTCTTCCTTTTTCAATATTATTGAAGCATTTATCAGGGTTA
TTGTCTCATGAGCGGATACATATTTGAATGTATTTAGAAAAATAAACAAATAGGGGTTCCGCGCACATTT
CCCCGAAAAGTGCCACCTGACGTCGACGGATCGGGAGATCTCCCGATCCCCTATGGTGCACTCTCAGTAC
AATCTGCTCTGATGCCGCATAGTTAAGCCAGTATCTGCTCCCTGCTTGTGTGTTGGAGGTCGCTGAGTAG
TGCGCGAGCAAAATTTAAGCTACAACAAGGCAAGGCTTGACCGACAATTGCATGAAGAATCTGCTTAGGG
TTAGGCGTTTTGCGCTGCTTCGCGATGTACGGGCCAGATATACGC
