>Addgene plasmid #100788 | DsRed-CPI-17-wt-NLS | depositor partial sequence | sequence record 189480 | CPI-17 -NLS
ATGGCAGCTCAGCGGCTGGGCAAGCGCGTGCTGAGCAAGCTGCAGTCTCCATCGCGGGCCCGCGGGCCAG
GGGGCAGTCCCGGGGGGCTGCAGAAGCGGCACGCGCGCGTCACCGTCAAGTATGACCGGCGGGAGCTGCA
GCGGCGGCTGGACGTGGAGAAGTGGATCGACGGGCGCCTGGAGGAGCTGTACCGCGGCATGGAGGCAGAC
ATGCCCGATGAGATCAACATTGATGAATTGTTGGAGTTAGAGAGTGAAGAGGAGAGAAGCCGGAAAATCC
AGGGACTCCTGAAGTCATGTGGGAAACCTGTCGAGGACTTCATCCAGGAGCTGCTGGCAAAGCTTCAAGG
CCTCCACAGGCAGCCCGGCCTCCGCCAGCCAAGCCCCTCCCACGACGGCAGCCTCAGCCCCCTCCAGGAC
CGGGCCCGGACTGCTCACCCCGGTGGAGGTCCACCTAAAAAGAAGCGGAAAGTGGGTGGAGGT
